>Addgene plasmid #126481 | pEcoCascade-IL1RNcrRNA | addgene full sequence | sequence record 246610 | Addgene NGS Result
CTAAATTGTAAGCGTTAATATTTTGTTAAAATTCGCGTTAAATTTTTGTTAAATCAGCTCATTTTTTAAC
CAATAGGCCGAAATCGGCAAAATCCCTTATAAATCAAAAGAATAGACCGAGATAGGGT
[37 nt withheld, positions 129-165]
AAAGAACGTGGACTCCAACGTCAAAGG
[49 nt withheld, positions 193-241]
T
[91 nt withheld, positions 243-333]
G
[124 nt withheld, positions 335-458]
CCCATTCGCCATTCAGGCTGCGCAACTGTTGGGAAGGGCGATCGGTGCGGGCCTCTTCGCTATTACGCCA
GCTGGCGAAAGGGGGATGTGCTGCAAGGCGATTAAGTTGGGTAACGCCAGGGTTTTCCCAGTCACGACGT
TGTAAAACGACGGCCAGTGAGCGCGCGTAATACGACTCACTATAGGGCGAATTGGGTACCGAGGGCCTAT
TTCCCATGATTCCTTCATATTTGCATATACGATACAAGGCTGTTAGAGAGATAATTGGAATTAATTTGAC
TGTAAACACAAAGATATTAGTACAAAATACGTGACGTAGAAAGTAATAATTTCTTGGGTAGTTTGCAGTT
TTAAAATTATGTTTTAAAATGGACTATCATATGCTTACCGTAACTTGAAAGTATTTCGATTTCTTGGCTT
TATATATCTTGTGGAAAGGACGAAACACCGCGGCTCGAGTTCCCCGCGCCAGCGGGGATAAACCGGAGGG
GCAGCTCCACCCTGGGAGGGACTGTTCGAGTTCCCCGCGCCAGCGGGGATAAACCGTTTTTTTCCGAGCT
CCAGCTTTTGTTCCCTTTAGTGAGGGTTAATTGCGCGCTTGGCGTAATCATGGTCATAGCTGTTTCCTGT
GTGAAATTGTTATCCGCTCACAATTCCACACAACATACGAGCCGGAAGCATAAAGTGTAAAGCCTGGGGT
GCCTAATGAGTGAGCTAACTCACATTAATTGCGTTGCGCTCACTGCCCGCTTTCCAGTCGGGAAACCTGT
CGTGCCAGCTGCATTAATGAATCGGCCAACGCGCGGGGAGAGGCGGTTTGCGTATTGGGCGCTCTTCCGC
TTCCTCGCTCACTGACTCGCTGCGCTCGGTCGTTCGGCTGCGGCGAGCGGTATCAGCTCACTCAAAGGCG
GTAATACGGTTATCCACAGAATCAGGGGATAACGCAGGAAAGAACATGTGAGCAAAAGGCCAGCAAAAGG
CCAGGAACCGTAAAAAGGCCGCGTTGCTGGCGTTTTTCCATAGGCTCCGCCCCCCTGACGAGCATCACAA
AAATCGACGCTCAAGTCAGAGGTGGCGAAACCCGACAGGACTATAAAGATACCAGGCGTTTCCCCCTGGA
AGCTCCCTCGTGCGCTCTCCTGTTCCGACCCTGCCGCTTACCGGATACCTGTCCGCCTTTCTCCCTTCGG
GAAGCGTGGCGCTTTCTCATAGCTCACGCTGTAGGTATCTCAGTTCGGTGTAGGTCGTTCGCTCCAAGCT
GGGCTGTGTGCACGAACCCCCCGTTCAGCCCGACCGCTGCGCCTTATCCGGTAACTATCGTCTTGAGTCC
AACCCGGTAAGACACGACTTATCGCCACTGGCAGCAGCCACTGGTAACAGGATTAGCAGAGCGAGGTATG
TAGGCGGTGCTACAGAGTTCTTGAAGTGGTGGCCTAACTACGGCTACACTAGAAGAACAGTATTTGGTAT
CTGCGCTCTGCTGAAGCCAGTTACCTTCGGAAAAAGAGTTGGTAGCTCTTGATCCGGCAAACAAACCACC
GCTGGTAGCGGTGGTTTTTTTGTTTGCAAGCAGCAGATTACGCGCAGAAAAAAAGGATCTCAAGAAGATC
CTTTGATCTTTTCTACGGGGTCTGACGCTCAGTGGAACGAAAACTCACGTTAAGGGATTTTGGTCATGAG
ATTATCAAAAAGGATCTTCACCTAGATCCTTTTAAATTAAAAATGAAGTTTTAAATCAATCTAAAGTATA
TATGAGTAAACTTGGTCTGACAGTTACCAATGCTTAATCAGTGAGGCACCTATCTCAGCGATCTGTCTAT
TTCGTTCATCCATAGTTGCCTGACTCCCCGTCGTGTAGATAACTACGATACGGGAGGGCTTACCATCTGG
CCCCAGTGCTGCAATGATACCGCGAGACCCACGCTCACCGGCTCCAGATTTATCAGCAATAAACCAGCCA
GCCGGAAGGGCCGAGCGCAGAAGTGGTCCTGCAACTTTATCCGCCTCCATCCAGTCTATTAATTGTTGCC
GGGAAGCTAGAGTAAGTAGTTCGCCAGTTAATAGTTTGCGCAACGTTGTTGCCATTGCTACAGGCATCGT
GGTGTCACGCTCGTCGTTTGGTATGGCTTCATTCAGCTCCGGTTCCCAACGATCAAGGCGAGTTACATGA
TCCCCCATGTTGTGCAAAAAAGCGGTTAGCTCCTTCGGTCCTCCGATCGTTGTCAGAAGTAAGTTGGCCG
CAGTGTTATCACTCATGGTTATGGCAGCACTGCATAATTCTCTTACTGTCATGCCATCCGTAAGATGCTT
TTCTGTGACTGGTGAGTACTCAACCAAGTCATTCTGAGAATAGTGTATGCGGCGACCGAGTTGCTCTTGC
CCGGCGTCAATACGGGATAATACCGCGCCACATAGCAGAACTTTAAAAGTGCTCATCATTGGAAAACGTT
CTTCGGGGCGAAAACTCTCAAGGATCTTACCGCTGTTGAGATCCAGTTCGATGTAACCCACTCGTGCACC
CAACTGATCTTCAGCATCTTTTACTTTCACCAGCGTTTCTGGGTGAGCAAAAACAGGAAGGCAAAATGCC
GCAAAAAAGGGAATAAGGGCGACACGGAAATGTTGAATACTCATACTCTTCCTTTTTCAATATTATTGAA
GCATTTATCAGGGTTATTGTCTCATGAGCGGATACATATTTGAATGTATTTAGAAAAATAAACAAATAGG
GGTTCCGCGCACATTTCCCCGAAAAGTGCCAC
Features (pLannotate 1.2.2; 12 found; start..end, strand, type, name):
     30..458     -  rep_origin     f1 ori (sequence partly withheld): f1 bacteriophage origin of replication; arrow indicates direction of (+) strand synthesis
    463..618     -  CDS            lacZα (fragment): LacZα fragment of β-galactosidase; lacZ fragment
    626..644     +  promoter       T7 promoter: promoter for bacteriophage T7 RNA polymerase
    659..899     +  promoter       U6 promoter: RNA polymerase III promoter for human U6 snRNA
   1032..1050    -  promoter       T3 promoter: promoter for bacteriophage T3 RNA polymerase
   1095..1111    -  protein_bind   lac operator: The lac repressor binds to the lac operator to inhibit transcription in E. coli. This inhibition can be relieved by adding lactose or isopropyl-β-D-thiogalactopyranoside (IPTG). lac repressor encoded by lacI
   1119..1149    -  promoter       lac promoter: promoter for the E. coli lac operon
   1164..1185    -  protein_bind   CAP binding site: CAP binding activates transcription in the presence of cAMP. E. coli catabolite activator protein
   1198..1290    -  CDS            lacI (fragment): lac repressor; lacI; The lac repressor binds to the lac operator to inhibit transcription in E. coli. This inhibition can be relieved by adding lactose or isopropyl-β-D-thiogalactopyranoside (IPTG).
   1473..2061    -  rep_origin     ori: high-copy-number ColE1/pMB1/pBR322/pUC origin of replication
   2232..3092    -  CDS            AmpR: β-lactamase; bla; confers resistance to ampicillin, carbenicillin, and related antibiotics
   3093..3197    -  promoter       AmpR promoter: bla
