[The description below was written by a language model from this plasmid's Addgene catalogue record and pLannotate feature annotations shown in this document.]
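Description:
pEcoCascade-IL1RNcrRNA is a small (about 3.2 kb) mammalian-expression CRISPR plasmid that supplies the guide RNA component of the Escherichia coli Type I-E Cascade system, directed at the human IL1RN locus. The catalogue lists the backbone as pcDNA. The annotated features, however, look more like a compact phagemid-type cloning vector: an f1 origin, a disrupted lacZα fragment with lac promoter, operator and CAP site, and flanking T7 and T3 promoters. No mammalian selection marker or CMV cassette is annotated. In bacteria the plasmid replicates from a high-copy ColE1/pUC-type origin and is selected with ampicillin through the β-lactamase gene and its native promoter.

The payload is a human U6 RNA polymerase III promoter driving the insert named Eco IL1RN cr26, cloned between SacII and XhoI sites that were both preserved. The crRNA itself is not annotated in the feature table, but it presumably lies in the unannotated stretch between the U6 promoter and the T3 promoter. The U6 promoter is well suited to producing short, non-polyadenylated RNAs in human cells. Here the transcript carries a spacer that matches IL1RN, and the Cascade complex uses this spacer for sequence-specific DNA recognition.

The plasmid encodes no Cas proteins, so it is meant to be co-delivered with separate constructs expressing the E. coli Cascade subunits. According to the associated publication title, the intended application is targeted transcriptional modulation with Type I CRISPR-Cas systems in human cells, with IL1RN as the endogenous target gene. The record does not say which effector domains or Cascade constructs it is paired with.
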