Addgene plasmid #126481: pEcoCascade-IL1RNcrRNA
Purpose: Encodes E.coli CRISPR Type I-E crRNA targeting IL1RN
Depositing lab: Charles Gersbach. Publication: Targeted transcriptional modulation with type I CRISPR-Cas systems in human cells. Pickar-Oliver A, Black JB, Lewis MM, Mutchnick KJ, Klann TS, Gilcrest KA, Sitton MJ, Nelson CE, Barrera A, Bartelt LC, Reddy TE, Beisel CL, Barrangou R, Gersbach CA. Nat Biotechnol. 2019 Sep 23. pii: 10.1038/s41587-019-0235-7. doi: 10.1038/s41587-019-0235-7. PubMed 31548729.
Backbone
  Vector backbone: pcDNA
  Total vector size (bp): 3220
  Vector type: Mammalian Expression, CRISPR
Growth in bacteria
  Bacterial resistance: Ampicillin, 100 μg/mL
  Growth temperature: 37°C
  Growth strain: NEB Stable
  Copy number: High Copy
Gene/Insert
  Gene/Insert name: Eco IL1RN cr26
  gRNA/shRNA sequence: GAGGGGCAGCTCCACCCTGGGAGGGACTGT
  Promoter: U6
  Cloning method: Restriction Enzyme; 5′ cloning site SacII (not destroyed); 3′ cloning site XhoI (not destroyed)
  Sequencing primers: 5′ TAATACGACTCACTATAGG
Terms and licenses: Academic/Nonprofit Terms; Industry Terms: Not Available to Industry
How to cite: pEcoCascade-IL1RNcrRNA was a gift from Charles Gersbach (Addgene plasmid # 126481 ; http://n2t.net/addgene:126481 ; RRID:Addgene_126481)
