>Addgene plasmid #126481 | pEcoCascade-IL1RNcrRNA | depositor partial sequence | sequence record 241854 | IL1RN cr26 repeat-spacer-repeat
GAGTTCCCCGCGCCAGCGGGGATAAACCGGAGGGGCAGCTCCACCCTGGGAGGGACTGTTCGAGTTCCCC
GCGCCAGCGGGGATAAACCG
